Addgene plasmid #170612: p663-UBC-miniTurbo-V5-STK38L_IDG-K
Purpose: Gateway destination clone of STK38L (human) tagged with N-terminal miniTurbo-V5 for generating protein-proximity networks using proximity-dependent biotinylation proteomics
Depositing lab: Ben Major. Depositing organization: Washington University in Saint Louis.
Backbone
  Vector backbone: pDest663
  Backbone manufacturer: PEL
  Backbone size w/o insert (bp): 9019
  Vector type: Mammalian Expression, Lentiviral ; Gateway Destination
  Selectable markers: Puromycin
Growth in bacteria
  Bacterial resistance: Ampicillin, 100 μg/mL
  Growth temperature: 30°C
  Growth strain: Stbl3
  Copy number: Low Copy
Gene/Insert
  Gene/Insert name: miniTurbo-V5-STK38L (alt name: miniTurbo-V5)
  Species: H. sapiens (human)
  Entrez Gene: STK38L (a.k.a. NDR2)
  Promoter: Ubiquitin
  Tag / fusion protein: miniTurbo-V5 (N terminal on insert)
  Cloning method: Gateway Cloning
  Sequencing primers: 5′ TGAAGCTCCGGTTTTGAACT; 3′ AATAGACCCGTGAAGCTGATC
Terms and licenses: Academic/Nonprofit Terms; Industry Terms: Not Available to Industry
Depositor comments: These plasmids were generated as part of the Illuminating the Druggable Genome (IDG) program sponsored by the NIH Common Fund. The goal of this program is to identify, gather, and distribute information and resources for proteins that currently are not well-studied yet belong to commonly drug-targeted protein families: protein kinases, non-olfactory G-protein coupled receptors (GPCRs), and ion channels. The IDG program is designed to develop fundamental research tools for understudied proteins, elucidate their function, and disseminate the IDG-related resources and data to the greater scientific community. These lentiviral gateway destination plasmids were generated, as part of the Kinase-Data and Resource Generating Center (DRGC), using the single fragment or multisite gateway cloning technology. They were used for generating proteomics-based protein-interaction and protein-proximity networks that can be accessed through the kinase-DRGC website https://darkkinome.org/. Each plasmid has either an N- or C-terminal fusion protein (Flag/ V5/V5-miniTurbo/V5-TurboID/miniTurbo-V5/TurboID-V5) tagged understudied kinase driven under either a CMV or Ubiquitin (UBC) promoter. All inserts in the pENTR plasmids used to generate the deposited destination plasmids were end-sequenced and insert size validated prior to multi-site gateway cloning. The combined insert size of the single fragment or three fragment destination plasmids were confirmed by restriction digestion (BsrGI, and EcoRV for pDest667; BsrGI, EcoRV, and BstZ17I for pDest663; and BsrGI for pHAGE) and all plasmids were partially sequenced to ensure in-frame ORFs and fusion tags.
How to cite: p663-UBC-miniTurbo-V5-STK38L_IDG-K was a gift from Ben Major (Addgene plasmid # 170612 ; http://n2t.net/addgene:170612 ; RRID:Addgene_170612)
