[The description below was written by a language model from this plasmid's Addgene catalogue record and pLannotate feature annotations shown in this document.]
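Description:
p663-UBC-miniTurbo-V5-STK38L_IDG-K is a lentiviral mammalian expression plasmid built on the pDest663 backbone by multisite Gateway recombination, carrying human STK38L (NDR2) fused at its N terminus to miniTurbo-V5. In the 10,859-nt sequence record, an RSV promoter drives a chimeric truncated HIV-1 5' LTR, followed by the Ψ packaging signal with a gag fragment, the Rev response element and the cPPT/CTS. A second truncated LTR lies downstream of the payload, followed by an SV40 poly(A) signal. This layout is typical of a vector that needs packaging functions supplied in trans. Bacterial propagation relies on a ColE1/pUC-type origin and ampicillin resistance, and f1 and SV40 origins are also present. Although the origin is annotated as a high-copy type, the catalogue lists the plasmid as low copy, grown in a recombination-deficient strain.

The expression cassette shows its three-fragment assembly. The human ubiquitin C promoter sits between attB4 and attB5 sites, then comes the miniTurbo coding sequence, then the STK38L open reading frame flanked by attB1 and attB2. The V5 epitope named in the catalogue is not annotated separately, but presumably lies in the short gap between miniTurbo and attB1. A WPRE downstream enhances transcript expression, and a mouse PGK promoter drives puromycin N-acetyltransferase for selecting transduced cells.

miniTurbo is an engineered, truncated E. coli biotin ligase that rapidly biotinylates nearby proteins, so the fusion allows proteins neighbouring STK38L to be captured and identified by mass spectrometry. The plasmid was made within the Illuminating the Druggable Genome program to build protein-proximity networks for understudied kinases. The depositor notes that inserts were checked by restriction digestion and partial sequencing.
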