Features (pLannotate 1.2.2; 32 found; start..end, strand, type, name):
    133..732     +  CDS            PuroR: puromycin N-acetyltransferase; pac from Streptomyces alboniger; confers resistance to puromycin
    800..937     +  CDS            nef (fragment): NEF_HV1LA - Experimental evidence at protein level: Swiss-Prot protein existence level 1. Extracellular Nef protein targets CD4(+) T-lymphocytes for apoptosis by interacting with CXCR4 surface receptors. From Human immunodeficiency virus type 1 group M subtype B (isolate Lai) (HIV-1).
    923..1103    +  LTR            5' LTR (truncated): truncated 5' long terminal repeat (LTR) from HIV-1
   1175..1296    +  polyA_signal   SV40 poly(A) signal: SV40 polyadenylation signal
   1336..1471    +  rep_origin     SV40 ori: SV40 origin of replication
   1492..1510    -  promoter       T7 promoter: promoter for bacteriophage T7 RNA polymerase
   1518..1673    +  CDS            lacZα (fragment): LacZα fragment of β-galactosidase; lacZ fragment
   1678..2106    +  rep_origin     f1 ori (sequence partly withheld): f1 bacteriophage origin of replication; arrow indicates direction of (+) strand synthesis
   2159..2263    +  promoter       AmpR promoter: bla
   2264..3124    +  CDS            AmpR: β-lactamase; bla; confers resistance to ampicillin, carbenicillin, and related antibiotics
   3295..3883    +  rep_origin     ori: high-copy-number ColE1/pMB1/pBR322/pUC origin of replication
   4066..4158    +  CDS            lacI (fragment): lac repressor; lacI; The lac repressor binds to the lac operator to inhibit transcription in E. coli. This inhibition can be relieved by adding lactose or isopropyl-β-D-thiogalactopyranoside (IPTG).
   4171..4192    +  protein_bind   CAP binding site: CAP binding activates transcription in the presence of cAMP. E. coli catabolite activator protein
   4207..4237    +  promoter       lac promoter: promoter for the E. coli lac operon
   4241..4263    +  protein_bind   lac operator (fragment): The lac repressor binds to the lac operator to inhibit transcription in E. coli. This inhibition can be relieved by adding lactose or isopropyl-β-D-thiogalactopyranoside (IPTG). lac repressor encoded by lacI
   4306..4324    +  promoter       T3 promoter: promoter for bacteriophage T3 RNA polymerase
   4352..4578    +  promoter       RSV promoter: Rous sarcoma virus enhancer/promoter
   4579..4759    +  LTR            5' LTR (truncated): truncated 5' long terminal repeat (LTR) from HIV-1
   4806..4931    +  misc_feature   HIV-1 Ψ: packaging signal of human immunodeficiency virus type 1
   4915..5278    +  CDS            HIV-1 gag (fragment): gag protein from human immunodeficiency virus 1; gag
   5424..5657    +  misc_feature   RRE: The Rev response element (RRE) of HIV-1 allows for Rev-dependent mRNA export from the nucleus to the cytoplasm.
   6034..6134    +  CDS            Rev (fragment): human immunodeficiency virus 1 (HIV-1) Rev protein; rev; enhances nuclear export of unspliced and incompletely spliced viral mRNAs
   6153..6269    +  misc_feature   cPPT/CTS: central polypurine tract and central termination sequence of HIV-1
   6303..6323    +  protein_bind   attB4: mutant version of attB; core recombination site for the Gateway® BP reaction BP Clonase™
   6323..7534    +  promoter       UbC promoter: human ubiquitin C promoter
   7538..7556    -  protein_bind   attB5 (fragment): mutant version of attB; core recombination site for the Gateway® BP reaction BP Clonase™
   7571..8341    +  CDS            miniTurbo: N-terminally truncated mutant of the E. coli biotin ligase BioID engineered for improved catalytic efficiency (Branon et al., 2018)
   8390..8414    +  protein_bind   attB1: mutant version of attB; recombination site for the Gateway® BP reaction BP Clonase™
   8420..9811    +  CDS            STK38L: ST38L_HUMAN - Also known as KIAA0965 From Homo sapiens (Human).
   9816..9840    -  protein_bind   attB2: mutant version of attB; recombination site for the Gateway® BP reaction BP Clonase™
   9870..10458   +  misc_feature   WPRE: woodchuck hepatitis virus posttranscriptional regulatory element
  10472..112     +  promoter       PGK promoter (across the origin): mouse phosphoglycerate kinase 1 promoter
>Addgene plasmid #170612 | p663-UBC-miniTurbo-V5-STK38L_IDG-K | addgene full sequence | sequence record 335982 | Addgene NGS Result
GCTCAGGGGCGGGGCGGGCGCCCGAAGGTCCTCCGGAGGCCCGGCATTCTGCACGCTTCAAAAGCGCACG
TCTGCCGCGCTGTTCTCCTCTTCCTCATCTCCGGGCCTTTCGACCTGCAGCCCAAGCTTACCATGACCGA
GTACAAGCCCACGGTGCGCCTCGCCACCCGCGACGACGTCCCCAGGGCCGTACGCACCCTCGCCGCCGCG
TTCGCCGACTACCCCGCCACGCGCCACACCGTCGATCCGGACCGCCACATCGAGCGGGTCACCGAGCTGC
AAGAACTCTTCCTCACGCGCGTCGGGCTCGACATCGGCAAGGTGTGGGTCGCGGACGACGGCGCCGCGGT
GGCGGTCTGGACCACGCCGGAGAGCGTCGAAGCGGGGGCGGTGTTCGCCGAGATCGGCCCGCGCATGGCC
GAGTTGAGCGGTTCCCGGCTGGCCGCGCAGCAACAGATGGAAGGCCTCCTGGCGCCGCACCGGCCCAAGG
AGCCCGCGTGGTTCCTGGCCACCGTCGGCGTCTCGCCCGACCACCAGGGCAAGGGTCTGGGCAGCGCCGT
CGTGCTCCCCGGAGTGGAGGCGGCCGAGCGCGCCGGGGTGCCCGCCTTCCTGGAGACCTCCGCGCCCCGC
AACCTCCCCTTCTACGAGCGGCTCGGCTTCACCGTCACCGCCGACGTCGAGGTGCCCGAAGGACCGCGCA
CCTGGTGCATGACCCGCAAGCCCGGTGCCTGACGCCCGCCCCACGACCCGCAGCGCCCGACCGAAAGGAG
CGCACGACCCCATGCATCTCGAGGGCCCGGTACCTTTAAGACCAATGACTTACAAGGCAGCTGTAGATCT
TAGCCACTTTTTAAAAGAAAAGGGGGGACTGGAAGGGCTAGCTCACTCCCAACGAAGACAAGATCTGCTT
TTTGCTTGTACTGGGTCTCTCTGGTTAGACCAGATCTGAGCCTGGGAGCTCTCTGGCTAACTAGGGAACC
CACTGCTTAAGCCTCAATAAAGCTTGCCTTGAGTGCTTCAAGTAGTGTGTGCCCGTCTGTTGTGTGACTC
TGGTAACTAGAGATCCCTCAGACCCTTTTAGTCAGTGTGGAAAATCTCTAGCAGTAGTAGTTCATGTCAT
CTTATTATTCAGTATTTATAACTTGCAAAGAAATGAATATCAGAGAGTGAGAGGAACTTGTTTATTGCAG
CTTATAATGGTTACAAATAAAGCAATAGCATCACAAATTTCACAAATAAAGCATTTTTTTCACTGCATTC
TAGTTGTGGTTTGTCCAAACTCATCAATGTATCTTATCATGTCTGGCTCTAGCTATCCCGCCCCTAACTC
CGCCCATCCCGCCCCTAACTCCGCCCAGTTCCGCCCATTCTCCGCCCCATGGCTGACTAATTTTTTTTAT
TTATGCAGAGGCCGAGGCCGCCTCGGCCTCTGAGCTATTCCAGAAGTAGTGAGGAGGCTTTTTTGGAGGC
CTAGGGACGTACCCAATTCGCCCTATAGTGAGTCGTATTACGCGCGCTCACTGGCCGTCGTTTTACAACG
TCGTGACTGGGAAAACCCTGGCGTTACCCAACTTAATCGCCTTGCAGCACATCCCCCTTTCGCCAGCTGG
CGTAATAGCGAAGAGGCCCGCACCGATCGCCCTTCCCAACAGTTGCGCAGCCTGAATGGCGAATGGG
[124 nt withheld, positions 1678-1801]
C
[91 nt withheld, positions 1803-1893]
A
[49 nt withheld, positions 1895-1943]
CCTTTGACGTTGGAGTCCACGTTCTTT
[37 nt withheld, positions 1971-2007]
ACCCTATCTCGGTCTATTCTTTTGATTTATAAGGGATTTTGCCGATTTCGGCCTATTGGTTAAAAAATGA
GCTGATTTAACAAAAATTTAACGCGAATTTTAACAAAATATTAACGCTTACAATTTAGGTGGCACTTTTC
GGGGAAATGTGCGCGGAACCCCTATTTGTTTATTTTTCTAAATACATTCAAATATGTATCCGCTCATGAG
ACAATAACCCTGATAAATGCTTCAATAATATTGAAAAAGGAAGAGTATGAGTATTCAACATTTCCGTGTC
GCCCTTATTCCCTTTTTTGCGGCATTTTGCCTTCCTGTTTTTGCTCACCCAGAAACGCTGGTGAAAGTAA
AAGATGCTGAAGATCAGTTGGGTGCACGAGTGGGTTACATCGAACTGGATCTCAACAGCGGTAAGATCCT
TGAGAGTTTTCGCCCCGAAGAACGTTTTCCAATGATGAGCACTTTTAAAGTTCTGCTATGTGGCGCGGTA
TTATCCCGTATTGACGCCGGGCAAGAGCAACTCGGTCGCCGCATACACTATTCTCAGAATGACTTGGTTG
AGTACTCACCAGTCACAGAAAAGCATCTTACGGATGGCATGACAGTAAGAGAATTATGCAGTGCTGCCAT
AACCATGAGTGATAACACTGCGGCCAACTTACTTCTGACAACGATCGGAGGACCGAAGGAGCTAACCGCT
TTTTTGCACAACATGGGGGATCATGTAACTCGCCTTGATCGTTGGGAACCGGAGCTGAATGAAGCCATAC
CAAACGACGAGCGTGACACCACGATGCCTGTAGCAATGGCAACAACGTTGCGCAAACTATTAACTGGCGA
ACTACTTACTCTAGCTTCCCGGCAACAATTAATAGACTGGATGGAGGCGGATAAAGTTGCAGGACCACTT
CTGCGCTCGGCCCTTCCGGCTGGCTGGTTTATTGCTGATAAATCTGGAGCCGGTGAGCGTGGGTCTCGCG
GTATCATTGCAGCACTGGGGCCAGATGGTAAGCCCTCCCGTATCGTAGTTATCTACACGACGGGGAGTCA
GGCAACTATGGATGAACGAAATAGACAGATCGCTGAGATAGGTGCCTCACTGATTAAGCATTGGTAACTG
TCAGACCAAGTTTACTCATATATACTTTAGATTGATTTAAAACTTCATTTTTAATTTAAAAGGATCTAGG
TGAAGATCCTTTTTGATAATCTCATGACCAAAATCCCTTAACGTGAGTTTTCGTTCCACTGAGCGTCAGA
CCCCGTAGAAAAGATCAAAGGATCTTCTTGAGATCCTTTTTTTCTGCGCGTAATCTGCTGCTTGCAAACA
AAAAAACCACCGCTACCAGCGGTGGTTTGTTTGCCGGATCAAGAGCTACCAACTCTTTTTCCGAAGGTAA
CTGGCTTCAGCAGAGCGCAGATACCAAATACTGTTCTTCTAGTGTAGCCGTAGTTAGGCCACCACTTCAA
GAACTCTGTAGCACCGCCTACATACCTCGCTCTGCTAATCCTGTTACCAGTGGCTGCTGCCAGTGGCGAT
AAGTCGTGTCTTACCGGGTTGGACTCAAGACGATAGTTACCGGATAAGGCGCAGCGGTCGGGCTGAACGG
GGGGTTCGTGCACACAGCCCAGCTTGGAGCGAACGACCTACACCGAACTGAGATACCTACAGCGTGAGCT
ATGAGAAAGCGCCACGCTTCCCGAAGGGAGAAAGGCGGACAGGTATCCGGTAAGCGGCAGGGTCGGAACA
GGAGAGCGCACGAGGGAGCTTCCAGGGGGAAACGCCTGGTATCTTTATAGTCCTGTCGGGTTTCGCCACC
TCTGACTTGAGCGTCGATTTTTGTGATGCTCGTCAGGGGGGCGGAGCCTATGGAAAAACGCCAGCAACGC
GGCCTTTTTACGGTTCCTGGCCTTTTGCTGGCCTTTTGCTCACATGTTCTTTCCTGCGTTATCCCCTGAT
TCTGTGGATAACCGTATTACCGCCTTTGAGTGAGCTGATACCGCTCGCCGCAGCCGAACGACCGAGCGCA
GCGAGTCAGTGAGCGAGGAAGCGGAAGAGCGCCCAATACGCAAACCGCCTCTCCCCGCGCGTTGGCCGAT
TCATTAATGCAGCTGGCACGACAGGTTTCCCGACTGGAAAGCGGGCAGTGAGCGCAACGCAATTAATGTG
AGTTAGCTCACTCATTAGGCACCCCAGGCTTTACACTTTATGCTTCCGGCTCGTATGTTGTGTGGAATTG
TGAGCGGATAACAATTTCACACAGGAAACAGCTATGACCATGATTACGCCAAGCGCGCAATTAACCCTCA
CTAAAGGGAACAAAAGCTGGAGCTGCAAGCTTAATGTAGTCTTATGCAATACTCTTGTAGTCTTGCAACA
TGGTAACGATGAGTTAGCAACATGCCTTACAAGGAGAGAAAAAGCACCGTGCATGCCGATTGGTGGAAGT
AAGGTGGTACGATCGTGCCTTATTAGGAAGGCAACAGACGGGTCTGACATGGATTGGACGAACCACTGAA
TTGCCGCATTGCAGAGATATTGTATTTAAGTGCCTAGCTCGATACATAAACGGGTCTCTCTGGTTAGACC
AGATCTGAGCCTGGGAGCTCTCTGGCTAACTAGGGAACCCACTGCTTAAGCCTCAATAAAGCTTGCCTTG
AGTGCTTCAAGTAGTGTGTGCCCGTCTGTTGTGTGACTCTGGTAACTAGAGATCCCTCAGACCCTTTTAG
TCAGTGTGGAAAATCTCTAGCAGTGGCGCCCGAACAGGGACTTGAAAGCGAAAGGGAAACCAGAGGAGCT
CTCTCGACGCAGGACTCGGCTTGCTGAAGCGCGCACGGCAAGAGGCGAGGGGCGGCGACTGGTGAGTACG
CCAAAAATTTTGACTAGCGGAGGCTAGAAGGAGAGAGATGGGTGCGAGAGCGTCAGTATTAAGCGGGGGA
GAATTAGATCGCGATGGGAAAAAATTCGGTTAAGGCCAGGGGGAAAGAAAAAATATAAATTAAAACATAT
AGTATGGGCAAGCAGGGAGCTAGAACGATTCGCAGTTAATCCTGGCCTGTTAGAAACATCAGAAGGCTGT
AGACAAATACTGGGACAGCTACAACCATCCCTTCAGACAGGATCAGAAGAACTTAGATCATTATATAATA
CAGTAGCAACCCTCTATTGTGTGCATCAAAGGATAGAGATAAAAGACACCAAGGAAGCTTTAGACAAGAT
AGAGGAAGAGCAAAACAAAAGTAAGACCACCGCACAGCAAGCGGCCGCTGATCTTCAGACCTGGAGGAGG
AGATATGAGGGACAATTGGAGAAGTGAATTATATAAATATAAAGTAGTAAAAATTGAACCATTAGGAGTA
GCACCCACCAAGGCAAAGAGAAGAGTGGTGCAGAGAGAAAAAAGAGCAGTGGGAATAGGAGCTTTGTTCC
TTGGGTTCTTGGGAGCAGCAGGAAGCACTATGGGCGCAGCGTCAATGACGCTGACGGTACAGGCCAGACA
ATTATTGTCTGGTATAGTGCAGCAGCAGAACAATTTGCTGAGGGCTATTGAGGCGCAACAGCATCTGTTG
CAACTCACAGTCTGGGGCATCAAGCAGCTCCAGGCAAGAATCCTGGCTGTGGAAAGATACCTAAAGGATC
AACAGCTCCTGGGGATTTGGGGTTGCTCTGGAAAACTCATTTGCACCACTGCTGTGCCTTGGAATGCTAG
TTGGAGTAATAAATCTCTGGAACAGATTTGGAATCACACGACCTGGATGGAGTGGGACAGAGAAATTAAC
AATTACACAAGCTTAATACACTCCTTAATTGAAGAATCGCAAAACCAGCAAGAAAAGAATGAACAAGAAT
TATTGGAATTAGATAAATGGGCAAGTTTGTGGAATTGGTTTAACATAACAAATTGGCTGTGGTATATAAA
ATTATTCATAATGATAGTAGGAGGCTTGGTAGGTTTAAGAATAGTTTTTGCTGTACTTTCTATAGTGAAT
AGAGTTAGGCAGGGATATTCACCATTATCGTTTCAGACCCACCTCCCAACCCCGAGGGGACCCGACAGGC
CCGAAGGAATAGAAGAAGAAGGTGGAGAGAGAGACAGAGACAGATCCATTCGATTAGTGAACGGATCTCG
ACGGTATCGGTTAACTTTTAAAAGAAAAGGGGGGATTGGGGGGTACAGTGCAGGGGAAAGAATAGTAGAC
ATAATAGCAACAGACATACAAACTAAAGAATTACAAAAACAAATTACAAAATTCAAAATTTTATCGTCCA
GTGTGGTGGAATTCTGCAGATATCACAACTTTGTATAGAAAAGTTGGCCTCCGCGCCGGGTTTTGGCGCC
TCCCGCGGGCGCCCCCCTCCTCACGGCGAGCGCTGCCACGTCAGACGAAGGGCGCAGCGAGCGTCCTGAT
CCTTCCGCCCGGACGCTCAGGACAGCGGCCCGCTGCTCATAAGACTCGGCCTTAGAACCCCAGTATCAGC
AGAAGGACATTTTAGGACGGGACTTGGGTGACTCTAGGGCACTGGTTTTCTTTCCAGAGAGCGGAACAGG
CGAGGAAAAGTAGTCCCTTCTCGGCGATTCTGCGGAGGGATCTCCGTGGGGCGGTGAACGCCGATGATTA
TATAAGGACGCGCCGGGTGTGGCACAGCTAGTTCCGTCGCAGCCGGGATTTGGGTCGCGGTTCTTGTTTG
TGGATCGCTGTGATCGTCACTTGGTGAGTAGCGGGCTGCTGGGCTGGCCGGGGCTTTCGTGGCCGCCGGG
CCGCTCGGTGGGACGGAAGCGTGTGGAGAGACCGCCAAGGGCTGTAGTCTGGGTCCGCGAGCAAGGTTGC
CCTGAACTGGGGGTTGGGGGGAGCGCAGCAAAATGGCGGCTGTTCCCGAGTCTTGAATGGAAGACGCTTG
TGAGGCGGGCTGTGAGGTCGTTGAAACAAGGTGGGGGGCATGGTGGGCGGCAAGAACCCAAGGTCTTGAG
GCCTTCGCTAATGCGGGAAAGCTCTTATTCGGGTGAGATGGGCTGGGGCACCATCTGGGGACCCTGACGT
GAAGTTTGTCACTGACTGGAGAACTCGGTTTGTCGTCTGTTGCGGGGGCGGCAGTTATGGCGGTGCCGTT
GGGCAGTGCACCCGTACCTTTGGGAGCGCGCGCCCTCGTCGTGTCGTGACGTCACCCGTTCTGTTGGCTT
ATAATGCAGGGTGGGGCCACCTGCCGGTAGGTGTGCGGTAGGCTTTTCTCCGTCGCAGGACGCAGGGTTC
GGGCCTAGGGTAGGCTCTCCTGAATCGACAGGCGCCGGACCTCTGGTGAGGGGAGGGATAAGTGAGGCGT
CAGTTTCTTTGGTCGGTTTTATGTACCTATCTTCTTAAGTAGCTGAAGCTCCGGTTTTGAACTATGCGCT
CGGGGTTGGCGAGTGTGTTTTGTGAAGTTTTTTAGGCACCTTTTGAAATGTAATCATTTGGGTCAATATG
TAATTTTCAGTGTTAGACTAGTAAATTGTCCGCTAAATTCTGGCCGTTTTTGGCTTTTTTGTTAGACGGC
CAACTTTTGTATACAAAGTGGGCCACCATGGGAATCCCGCTGCTGAACGCTAAACAGATTCTGGGACAGC
TGGACGGCGGGAGCGTGGCAGTCCTGCCTGTGGTCGACTCCACCAATCAGTACCTGCTGGATCGAATCGG
CGAGCTGAAGAGTGGGGATGCTTGCATTGCAGAATATCAGCAGGCAGGGAGAGGAAGCAGAGGGAGGAAA
TGGTTCTCTCCTTTTGGAGCTAACCTGTACCTGAGTATGTTTTGGCGCCTGAAGCGGGGACCAGCAGCAA
TCGGCCTGGGCCCGGTCATCGGAATTGTCATGGCAGAAGCGCTGCGAAAGCTGGGAGCAGACAAGGTGCG
AGTCAAATGGCCCAATGACCTGTATCTGCAGGATAGAAAGCTGGCAGGCATCCTGGTGGAGCTGGCCGGA
ATAACAGGCGATGCTGCACAGATCGTCATTGGCGCCGGGATTAACGTGGCTATGAGGCGCGTGGAGGAAA
GCGTGGTCAATCAGGGCTGGATCACACTGCAGGAAGCAGGGATTAACCTGGACAGGAATACTCTGGCCGC
TATGCTGATCCGAGAGCTGCGGGCAGCCCTGGAACTGTTCGAGCAGGAAGGCCTGGCTCCATATCTGTCA
CGGTGGGAGAAGCTGGATAACTTCATCAATAGACCCGTGAAGCTGATCATTGGGGACAAAGAGATTTTCG
GGATTAGCCGGGGGATTGATAAACAGGGAGCCCTGCTGCTGGAACAGGACGGAGTTATCAAACCCTGGAT
GGGCGGAGAAATCAGTCTGCGGTCTGCCGAAAAGGCTAGCGGCAAGCCCATCCCCAACCCCCTGCTGGGC
CTGGACAGCACCACAAGTTTGTACAAAAAAGCAGGCTCCACCATGGCAATGACGGCAGGGACTACAACAA
CCTTTCCTATGAGCAACCATACCCGGGAAAGAGTGACTGTAGCCAAGCTCACATTGGAGAATTTTTATAG
CAACCTAATTTTACAGCATGAAGAGAGAGAAACCAGGCAGAAGAAATTAGAAGTGGCCATGGAAGAAGAA
GGATTAGCAGATGAAGAGAAAAAGTTACGTCGATCACAACACGCTCGCAAAGAAACAGAGTTCTTACGGC
TCAAAAGGACCAGACTTGGCTTGGATGACTTTGAGTCTCTGAAAGTTATAGGAAGAGGAGCTTTTGGAGA
GGTGCGGTTGGTCCAGAAGAAAGATACAGGCCATATCTATGCAATGAAGATATTGAGAAAGTCTGATATG
CTTGAAAAAGAGCAGGTGGCCCATATCCGAGCAGAAAGAGATATTTTGGTAGAAGCAGATGGTGCCTGGG
TGGTGAAGATGTTTTACAGTTTTCAGGATAAGAGGAATCTTTATCTAATCATGGAATTTCTCCCTGGAGG
TGACATGATGACATTGCTAATGAAGAAAGACACCTTGACAGAAGAGGAAACACAGTTCTACATTTCAGAG
ACTGTTCTGGCAATAGATGCGATCCACCAGTTGGGTTTCATCCATCGGGATATTAAGCCAGACAACCTTT
TATTGGATGCCAAGGGTCATGTAAAATTATCTGATTTTGGTTTATGTACGGGATTAAAGAAAGCTCACAG
GACTGAATTTTATAGAAATCTCACACACAACCCACCAAGTGACTTCTCATTTCAGAACATGAACTCAAAG
AGGAAAGCAGAAACTTGGAAGAAGAACAGGAGACAACTGGCATATTCCACAGTTGGGACACCAGATTACA
TTGCTCCAGAAGTATTCATGCAGACTGGTTACAACAAATTGTGTGACTGGTGGTCTTTGGGAGTGATTAT
GTATGAAATGCTAATAGGATATCCACCTTTCTGCTCTGAAACACCTCAAGAAACATACAGAAAAGTGATG
AACTGGAAAGAAACTCTGGTATTTCCTCCAGAGGTACCTATATCTGAGAAAGCCAAGGACTTAATTCTCA
GATTTTGTATTGATTCTGAAAACAGAATTGGAAATAGTGGAGTAGAAGAAATAAAAGGTCATCCCTTTTT
TGAAGGTGTCGACTGGGAGCACATAAGGGAAAGGCCAGCAGCAATCCCTATAGAAATCAAAAGCATTGAT
GATACTTCAAATTTTGATGACTTCCCTGAATCTGATATTTTACAACCAGTGCCAAATACCACAGAACCGG
ACTACAAATCCAAAGACTGGGTTTTTCTCAATTATACCTATAAAAGGTTTGAAGGGTTGACTCAACGTGG
CTCTATCCCCACCTACATGAAAGCTGGGAAGTTATAGGACCCAGCTTTCTTGTACAAAGTGGTGATATCC
AGCACAGTGGCGGCCGCTCGACAATCAACCTCTGGATTACAAAATTTGTGAAAGATTGACTGGTATTCTT
AACTATGTTGCTCCTTTTACGCTATGTGGATACGCTGCTTTAATGCCTTTGTATCATGCTATTGCTTCCC
GTATGGCTTTCATTTTCTCCTCCTTGTATAAATCCTGGTTGCTGTCTCTTTATGAGGAGTTGTGGCCCGT
TGTCAGGCAACGTGGCGTGGTGTGCACTGTGTTTGCTGACGCAACCCCCACTGGTTGGGGCATTGCCACC
ACCTGTCAGCTCCTTTCCGGGACTTTCGCTTTCCCCCTCCCTATTGCCACGGCGGAACTCATCGCCGCCT
GCCTTGCCCGCTGCTGGACAGGGGCTCGGCTGTTGGGCACTGACAATTCCGTGGTGTTGTCGGGGAAGCT
GACGTCCTTTCCATGGCTGCTCGCCTGTGTTGCCACCTGGATTCTGCGCGGGACGTCCTTCTGCTACGTC
CCTTCGGCCCTCAATCCAGCGGACCTTCCTTCCCGCGGCCTGCTGCCGGCTCTGCGGCCTCTTCCGCGTC
TTCGCCTTCGCCCTCAGACGAGTCGGATCTCCCTTTGGGCCGCCTCCCCGCCTGGAATTCTACCGGGTAG
GGGAGGCGCTTTTCCCAAGGCAGTCTGGAGCATGCGCTTTAGCAGCCCCGCTGGGCACTTGGCGCTACAC
AAGTGGCCTCTGGCCTCGCACACATTCCACATCCACCGGTAGGCGCCAACCGGCTCCGTTCTTTGGTGGC
CCCTTCGCGCCACCTTCTACTCCTCCCCTAGTCAGGAAGTTCCCCCCCGCCCCGCAGCTCGCGTCGTGCA
GGACGTGACAAATGGAAGTAGCACGTCTCACTAGTCTCGTGCAGATGGACAGCACCGCTGAGCAATGGAA
GCGGGTAGGCCTTTGGGGCAGCGGCCAATAGCAGCTTTGCTCCTTCGCTTTCTGGGCTCAGAGGCTGGGA
AGGGGTGGGTCCGGGGGCGGGCTCAGGGGCGG
